>Addgene plasmid #169241 | pCas9-beta-mmr | addgene full sequence | sequence record 333575 | Addgene NGS Result
TCCCACCTGACCCCATGCCGAACTCAGAAGTGAAACGCCGTAGCGCCGATGGTAGTGTGGGGTCTCCCCA
TGCGAGAGTAGGGAACTGCCAGGCATCAAATAAAACGAAAGGCTCAGTCGAAAGACTGGGCCTTTCGTTT
TATCTGTTGTTTGTCGGTGAACTGGATCCTTACTCGAGTCTAGACTGCAGTTGAATTCGCGGCCGCTTCT
AGAGTTTACGGCTAGCTCAGTCCTAGGTACTATGCTAGCTATCAGCAGGACGCACTGACCAGGAGGTACA
ATCAATGGATAAGAAATACTCAATAGGCTTAGATATCGGCACAAATAGCGTCGGATGGGCGGTGATCACT
GATGAATATAAGGTTCCGTCTAAAAAGTTCAAGGTTCTGGGAAATACAGACCGCCACAGTATCAAAAAAA
ATCTTATAGGGGCTCTTTTATTTGACAGTGGAGAGACAGCGGAAGCGACTCGTCTCAAACGGACAGCTCG
TAGAAGGTATACACGTCGGAAGAATCGTATTTGTTATCTACAGGAGATTTTTTCAAATGAGATGGCGAAA
GTAGATGATAGTTTCTTTCATCGACTTGAAGAGTCTTTTTTGGTGGAAGAAGACAAGAAGCATGAACGTC
ATCCTATTTTTGGAAATATAGTAGATGAAGTTGCTTATCATGAGAAATATCCAACTATCTATCATCTGCG
AAAAAAATTGGTAGATTCTACTGATAAAGCGGATTTGCGCTTAATCTATTTGGCCTTAGCGCATATGATT
AAGTTTCGTGGTCATTTTTTGATTGAGGGAGATTTAAATCCTGATAATAGTGATGTGGACAAACTATTTA
TCCAGTTGGTACAAACCTACAATCAATTATTTGAAGAAAACCCTATTAACGCAAGTGGAGTAGATGCTAA
AGCGATTCTTTCTGCACGATTGAGTAAATCAAGACGATTAGAAAATCTCATTGCTCAGCTCCCCGGTGAG
AAGAAAAATGGCTTATTTGGGAATCTCATTGCTTTGTCATTGGGTTTGACCCCTAATTTTAAATCAAATT
TTGATTTGGCAGAAGATGCTAAATTACAGCTTTCAAAAGATACTTACGATGATGATTTAGATAATTTATT
GGCGCAAATTGGAGATCAATATGCTGATTTGTTTTTGGCAGCTAAGAATTTATCAGATGCTATTTTACTT
TCAGATATCCTAAGAGTAAATACTGAAATAACTAAGGCTCCCCTATCAGCTTCAATGATTAAACGCTACG
ATGAACATCATCAAGACTTGACTCTTTTAAAAGCTTTAGTTCGACAACAACTTCCAGAAAAGTATAAAGA
AATCTTTTTTGATCAATCAAAAAACGGATATGCAGGTTATATTGATGGGGGAGCTAGCCAAGAAGAATTT
TATAAATTTATCAAACCAATTTTAGAAAAAATGGATGGTACTGAGGAATTATTGGTGAAACTAAATCGTG
AAGATTTGCTGCGCAAGCAACGGACCTTTGACAACGGCTCTATTCCCCATCAAATTCACTTGGGTGAGCT
GCATGCTATTTTGAGAAGACAAGAAGACTTTTATCCATTTTTAAAAGACAATCGTGAGAAGATTGAAAAA
ATCTTGACTTTTCGAATTCCTTATTATGTTGGTCCATTGGCGCGTGGCAATAGTCGTTTTGCATGGATGA
CTCGGAAGTCTGAAGAAACAATTACCCCATGGAATTTTGAAGAAGTTGTCGATAAAGGTGCTTCAGCTCA
ATCATTTATTGAACGCATGACAAACTTTGATAAAAATCTTCCAAATGAAAAAGTACTACCAAAACATAGT
TTGCTTTATGAGTATTTTACGGTTTATAACGAATTGACAAAGGTCAAATATGTTACTGAAGGAATGCGAA
AACCAGCATTTCTTTCAGGTGAACAGAAGAAAGCCATTGTTGATTTACTCTTCAAAACAAATCGAAAAGT
AACCGTTAAGCAATTAAAAGAAGATTATTTCAAAAAAATAGAATGTTTTGATAGTGTTGAAATTTCAGGA
GTTGAAGATAGATTTAATGCTTCATTAGGTACCTACCATGATTTGCTAAAAATTATTAAAGATAAAGATT
TTTTGGATAATGAAGAAAATGAAGATATCTTAGAGGATATTGTTTTAACATTGACCTTATTTGAAGATAG
GGAGATGATTGAGGAAAGACTTAAAACATATGCTCACCTCTTTGATGATAAGGTGATGAAACAGCTTAAA
CGTCGCCGTTATACTGGTTGGGGACGTTTGTCTCGAAAATTGATTAATGGTATTAGGGATAAGCAATCTG
GCAAAACAATATTAGATTTTTTGAAATCAGATGGTTTTGCCAATCGCAATTTTATGCAGCTGATCCATGA
TGATAGTTTGACATTTAAAGAAGACATTCAAAAAGCACAAGTGTCTGGACAAGGCGATAGTTTACATGAA
CATATTGCAAATTTAGCTGGTAGCCCTGCTATTAAAAAAGGTATTTTACAGACTGTAAAAGTTGTTGATG
AATTGGTCAAAGTAATGGGGCGGCATAAGCCAGAAAATATCGTTATTGAAATGGCACGTGAAAATCAGAC
AACTCAAAAGGGCCAGAAAAATTCGCGAGAGCGTATGAAACGAATCGAAGAAGGTATCAAAGAATTAGGA
AGTCAGATTCTTAAAGAGCATCCTGTTGAAAATACTCAATTGCAAAATGAAAAGCTCTATCTCTATTATC
TCCAAAATGGAAGAGACATGTATGTGGACCAAGAATTAGATATTAATCGTTTAAGTGATTATGATGTCGA
TCACATTGTTCCACAAAGTTTCCTTAAAGACGATTCAATAGACAATAAGGTCTTAACGCGTTCTGATAAA
AATCGTGGTAAATCGGATAACGTTCCAAGTGAAGAAGTAGTCAAAAAGATGAAAAACTATTGGAGACAAC
TTCTAAACGCCAAGTTAATCACTCAACGTAAGTTTGATAATTTAACGAAAGCTGAACGTGGAGGTTTGAG
TGAACTTGATAAAGCTGGTTTTATCAAACGCCAATTGGTTGAAACTCGCCAAATCACTAAGCATGTGGCA
CAAATTTTGGATAGTCGCATGAATACTAAATACGATGAAAATGATAAACTTATTCGAGAGGTTAAAGTGA
TTACCTTAAAATCTAAATTAGTTTCTGACTTCCGAAAAGATTTCCAATTCTATAAAGTACGTGAGATTAA
CAATTACCATCATGCCCATGATGCGTATCTAAATGCCGTCGTTGGAACTGCTTTGATTAAGAAATATCCA
AAACTTGAATCGGAGTTTGTCTATGGTGATTATAAAGTTTATGATGTTCGTAAAATGATTGCTAAGTCTG
AGCAAGAAATAGGCAAAGCAACCGCAAAATATTTCTTTTACTCTAATATCATGAACTTCTTCAAAACAGA
AATTACACTTGCAAATGGAGAGATTCGCAAACGCCCTCTAATCGAAACTAATGGGGAAACTGGAGAAATT
GTCTGGGATAAAGGGCGAGATTTTGCCACAGTGCGCAAAGTATTGTCCATGCCCCAAGTCAATATTGTCA
AGAAAACAGAAGTACAGACAGGCGGATTCTCCAAGGAGTCAATTTTACCAAAAAGAAATTCGGACAAGCT
TATTGCTCGTAAAAAAGACTGGGATCCAAAAAAATATGGTGGTTTTGATAGTCCAACGGTAGCTTATTCA
GTCCTAGTGGTTGCTAAGGTGGAAAAAGGGAAATCGAAGAAGTTAAAATCCGTTAAAGAGTTACTAGGGA
TCACAATTATGGAAAGAAGTTCCTTTGAAAAAAATCCGATTGACTTTTTAGAAGCTAAAGGATATAAGGA
AGTTAAAAAAGACTTAATCATTAAACTACCTAAATATAGTCTTTTTGAGTTAGAAAACGGTCGTAAACGG
ATGCTGGCTAGTGCCGGAGAATTACAAAAAGGAAATGAGCTGGCTCTGCCAAGCAAATATGTGAATTTTT
TATATTTAGCTAGTCATTATGAAAAGTTGAAGGGTAGTCCAGAAGATAACGAACAAAAACAATTGTTTGT
GGAGCAGCATAAGCATTATTTAGATGAGATTATTGAGCAAATCAGTGAATTTTCTAAGCGTGTTATTTTA
GCAGATGCCAATTTAGATAAAGTTCTTAGTGCATATAACAAACATAGAGACAAACCAATACGTGAACAAG
CAGAAAATATTATTCATTTATTTACGTTGACGAATCTTGGAGCTCCCGCTGCTTTTAAATATTTTGATAC
AACAATTGATCGTAAACGATATACGTCTACAAAAGAAGTTTTAGATGCCACTCTTATCCATCAATCCATC
ACTGGTCTTTATGAAACACGCATTGATTTGAGTCAGCTAGGAGGTGACGGCAGCGGTGATTATAAAGATG
ATGATGATAAATGAGATATCATTCAGGACGAGCCTCAGACTCCAGCGTAACTGGACTGCGCATGCATAAA
AACTGTTGTAATTCATTAAGCATTCTGCCGACATGGAAGCCATCACAAACGGCATGATGAACCTGAATCG
CCAGCGGCATCAGCACCTTGTCGCCTTGCGTATAATATTTGCCCATGGACGCACACCGTGGAAACGGATG
AAGGCACGAACCCAGTTGACATAAGCCTGTTCGGTTCGTAAACTGTAATGCAAGTAGCGTATGCGCTCAC
GCAACTGGTCCAGAACCTTGACCGAACGCAGCGGTGGTAACGGCGCAGTGGCGGTTTTCATGGCTTGTTA
TGACTGTTTTTTTGTACAGTCTATGCCTCGGGCATCCAAGCAGCAAGCGCGTTACGCCGTGGGTCGATGT
TTGATGTTATGGAGCAGCAACGATGTTACGCAGCAGCAACGATGTTACGCAGCAGGGCAGTCGCCCTAAA
ACAAAGTTAGGTGGCTCAAGTATGGGCATCATTCGCACATGTAGGCTCGGCCCTGACCAAGTCAAATCCA
TGCGGGCTGCTCTTGATCTTTTCGGTCGTGAGTTCGGAGACGTAGCCACCTACTCCCAACATCAGCCGGA
CTCCGATTACCTCGGGAACTTGCTCCGTAGTAAGACATTCATCGCGCTTGCTGCCTTCGACCAAGAAGTG
GTTGTTGGCGCTCTCGCGGCTTACGTTCTGCCCAAGTTTGAGCAGCCGCGTAGTGAGATCTATATCTATG
ATCTCGCAGTCTCCGGAGAGCACCGGAGGCAGGGCATTGCCACCGCGCTCATCAATCTCCTCAAGCATGA
GGCCAACGCGCTTGGTGCTTATGTGATCTACGTGCAAGCAGATTACGGTGACGATCCCGCAGTGGCTCTC
TATACAAAGTTGGGCATACGGGAAGAAGTGATGCACTTTGATATCGACCCAAGTACCGCCACCTAACAAT
TCGTTCAAGCCGAGATCGGCTTCCCGGCCGCGGAGTTGTTCGGTAAATTGTCACAACGCCGCAGGTGGCA
CTTTTCGGGGAAATGTGCGCGCCCGCGTTCCTGCTGGCGCTGGGCCTGTTTCTGGCGCTGGACTTCCCGC
TGTTCCGTCAGCAGCTTTTCGCCCACGGCCTTGATGATCGCGGCGGCCTTGGCCTGCATATCCCGATTCA
ACGGCCCCAGGGCGTCCAGAACGGGCTTCAGGCGCTCCCGAAGGTGGATCCCCCCCTCGCATTGGTAACT
GTCAGACCAAGGTGAGAATCCAAGCACTAGTGTAGAAAAGATCAAAGGATCTTCTTGAGATCCTTTTTTT
CTGCGGGGGATCAGGACCGCTGCCGGAGCGCAACCCACTCACTACAGCAGAGCCATGTAGGGCCGCCGGC
GTTGTGGATACCTCGCGGAAAACTTGGCCCTCACTGACAGATGAGGGGCGGACGTTGACACTTGAGGGGC
CGACTCACCCGGCGCGGCGTTGACAGATGAGGGGCAGGCTCGATTTCGGCCGGCGACGTGGAGCTGGCCA
GCCTCGCAAATCGGCGAAAACGCCTGATTTTACGCGAGTTTCCCACAGATGATGTGGACAAGCCTGGGGA
TAAGTGCCCTGCGGTATTGACACTTGAGGGGCGCGACTACTGACAGATGAGGGGCGCGATCCTTGACACT
TGAGGGGCAGAGTGCTGACAGATGAGGGGCGCACCTATTGACATTTGAGGGGCTGTCCACAGGCAGAAAA
TCCAGCATTTGCAAGGGTTTCCGCCCGTTTTTCGGCCACCGCTAACCTGTCTTTTAACCTGCTTTTAAAC
CAATATTTATAAACCTTGTTTTTAACCAGGGCTGCGCCCCTCGGCCGCGAACGGCCTCACCCCAAAAATG
GCAGCCACGTAGAAAGCCAGTCCGCAGAAACGGTGCTGACCCCGGATGAATGTCAGCTACTGGGCTATCT
GGACAAGGGAAAACGCAAGCGCAAAGAGAAAGCAGGTAGCTTGCAGTGGGCTTACATGGCGATAGCTAGA
CTGGGCGGTTTTATGGACAGCAAGCGAACCGGAATTGCCAGCTGGGGCGCCCTCTGGTAAGGTTGGGAAG
CCCTGCAAAGTAAACTGGATGGCTTTCTTGCCGCCAAGGATCTGATGGCGCAGGGGATCAAGATCGACGG
ATCGATCCGGGGAATTAATTCCGGGGCAATCCCGCAAGGAGGGTGAATGAATCGGACGTTTGACCGGAAG
GCATACAGGCAAGAACTGATCGACGCGGGGTTTTCCGCCGAGGATGCCGAAACCATCGCAAGCCGCACCG
TCATGCGTGCGCCCCGCGAAACCTTCCAGTCCGTCGGCTCGATAGTCCAGCAAGCTACGGCCAAGATCGA
GCGCGACAGCGTGCAACTGGCTCCCCCTGCCCTGCCCGCGCCATCGGCCGCCGTGGAGCGTTCGCGTCGT
CTCGAACAGGAGGCGGCAGGTTTGGCGAAGTCGATGACCATCGACACGCGAGGAACTATGACGACCAAGA
AGCGAAAAACCGCCGGCGAGGACCTGGCAAAACAGGTCAGCGAAGCCAAGCAGGCCGCGTTGCTGAAACA
CACGAAGCAGCAGATCAAGGAAATGCAGCTTTCCTTGTTCGATATTGCGCCGTGGCCGGACACGATGCGA
GCGATGCCAAACGACACGGCCCGCTCTGCCCTGTTCACCACGCGCAACAAGAAAATCCCGCGCGAGGCGC
TGCAAAACAAGGTCATTTTCCACGTCAACAAGGACGTGAAGATCACCTACACCGGCGTCGAGCTGCGGGC
CGACGATGACGAACTGGTGTGGCAGCAGGTGTTGGAGTACGCGAAGCGCACCCCTATCGGCGAGCCGATC
ACCTTCACGTTCTACGAGCTTTGCCAGGACCTGGGCTGGTCGATCAATGGCCGGTATTACACGAAGGCCG
AGGAATGCCTGTCGCGCCTACAGGCGACGGCGATGGGCTTCACGTCCGACCGCGTTGGGCACCTGGAATC
GGTGTCGCTGCTGCACCGCTTCCGCGTCCTGGACCGTGGCAAGAAAACGTCCCGTTGCCAGGTCCTGATC
GACGAGGAAATCGTCGTGCTGTTTGCTGGCGACCACTACACGAAATTCATATGGGAGAAGTACCGCAAGC
TGTCGCCGACGGCCCGACGGATGTTCGACTATTTCAGCTCGCACCGGGAGCCGTACCCGCTCAAGCTGGA
AACCTTCCGCCTCATGTGCGGATCGGATTCCACCCGCGTGAAGAAGTGGCGCGAGCAGGTCGGCGAAGCC
TGCGAAGAGTTGCGAGGCAGCGGCCTGGTGGAACACGCCTGGGTCAATGATGACCTGGTGCATTGCAAAC
GCTAGGGCCTTGTGGGGTCAGTTCCGGCTGGGGGTTCAGCAGCCACCTGCATCGCCCTAGGTATAAAGGG
AAAACTGTCCATACCCATGGACCGCAAGCTTTCATCGACCGCGCAGGAAAAGTTTGTCCAGATCGTCCAG
CCCCATCTGGGTCCAGGTAGGACGACCATGGTTGCACTGGCCGCTGCGCTCGGTGTTTTCCATGTCGCGC
AGCAGGGCGTTCATCTCGGGAATTGCCAGACGCCGGTTGGCGCGCACGGCACCGTGGCAAGCCATGGTGC
CGAGCAGCTCATTGAGGTGCGCCTGAATGCGATCACTGGTGCCGTACTCCATAAGGTCGGCAAGCACGTC
CTGCACCAGGCGGTTGGCTTCAGCCTGCTTGAGCAAGGCCGGGATCTGGCGAATCGCCAGGGTCTCGGGG
CCCAGGCGCTGCAATTCGAAGCCCAGGCGCTGAAACCACTGTGCATGCTCTTCGGCACAGTCGGCTTCAC
GCTGGCTGAGGGCCAGGGTCTCCGGCACCAGCAGCGGCTGGCCGCTCAGGCCCTCGCTGGCCATGGCCAC
CTTGAGGCGCTCGTACATTATCCGCTCGTGGGCGGCGTGCATGTCCACCAGCACCAGGCCAACAGCATTC
TCGGCCAGGATGTAGATACCCTTGAGCTGCGCCAGGGCATAGCCTAGCGGGGGAATGTCGCCCTGGCTTT
CGGGCAGTGCCGTCGCAGGCGCAGCACCTGTTTCCAGCGGCTTATAGAACTCGCGATACACCGCCTGTGC
CTCTGCGGCCGGCAGCGGCTGCGAGGGACGTGGGGTGTATTGATACTGGTAACCGGCGCCGCTGCCACCA
TTGGAAAACGACTGTTGCGGGGCTCGAGGCTGTTCAAGCACCGGCGAGGCCAGGCGCATTTCACCCTGGG
GCCCGAACTCACCGGCCTGCTGGCCGGTGGGGCGAACCAGCTCAGGTACGGCAGCAGGTGCGGCCAGCTG
GTCTTCCGGACGTACATCGGCCAAGGCACGGTGCAAGGTGCCATACAGGAAGTCATGCACCGAGCGCCCT
TCGCGGAACCGTACTTCATGCTTGGTTGGGTGCACGTTCACATCGACGCCGTTGGGCTCCAGTTCCAGGA
ACAGCACGAACGTGGGGTGGCGGCCGTTGAACAGCACGTCCCGGTAGGCCTGACGCACGGCATGGGCGAC
CAGTTTGTCGCGCACTGCCCGACCATTGACGAAGAAGTACTGCAGGTCTGCCTGGCTGCGCGAGAACGTC
GGCAGGCCGACCCAGCCCCAAAGGCGCAGACCGTTGCGCTCGACGTCGATCGGCAGTGCCTGCTCCATGA
AGCCCGGGCCGCAGATGGCACCCACCCGCCGTGCACGGGCGATTTCGTCGTGGGCCTCGTGCAGGCTGAG
GATGCTCTTGCCATTGTGGCGCAGGTGGAAGCCGACATCGAAACGGGCCAGCGCCAGCCGCCGGATCACT
TCCTGCAAGTGATCGAATTCGGTTTTCTCGGCTTTGAGGAACTTGCGCCTGGCCGGGGTATTGAAGAACA
AATCGCGCACTTCCACCGAGGTACCGACCGGGTGCGCCGCCGGCTGCACCCGCGGCGTCATGTCGCGGCC
TTCGGTTTCTACTTGCCAGGCCTCACTGGCACTGGCGGTACGCGAGGTCAGGGTCAGGCGCGCCACCGAA
CTGATCGAGGCCAAGGCCTCGCCACGGAAGCCCAGGCTCAATACCCCTTCTAGGTCTTCCAGCTCGCGGA
TCTTGCTGGTGGCGTGTCGAGCCAGGGCCAGCGGCAGGTCGTCGGCAGAAATGCCGCTGCCATCATCCCG
CACCTTCAGCAGTTTGACGCCGCCCTGCTCGACTTCGATATCGATGCGCCGGGCACCGGAGTCCAGGCTG
TTTTTCAGCAGTTCCTTGGCCACAGACGCCGGCCGCTCGACAACCTCGCCGGCGGCAATCTGGTTGGCCA
GCCGCGGGCTGAGCAGCTGAATTCGCGAACCGCCACTCATGGTATATTCTCCTTCTTCTAGAGGATCCTC
ATGCTGCCACCTTCTGCTCTGCGGCTTTCTGTTTCAGGAATCCAAGAGCTTTTACTGCTTCGGCCTGTGT
CAGTTCTGACGATGCACGAATGTCGCGGCGAAATATCTGGGAACAGAGCGGCAATAAGTCGTCATCCCAT
GTTTTATCCAGGGCGATCAGCAGAGTGTTAATCTCCTGCATGGTTTCATCGTTAACCGGAGTGATGTCGC
GTTCCGGCTGACGTTCTGCAGTGTATGCAGTATTTTCGACAATGCGCTCGGCTTCATCCTTGTCATAGAT
ACCAGCAAATCCGAAGGCCAGACGGGCACACTGAATCATGGCTTTATGACGTAACATCCGTTTGGGATGC
GACTGCCACGGCCCCGTGATTTCTCTGCCTTCGCGAGTTTTGAATGGTTCGCGGCGGCATTCATCCATCC
ATTCGGTAACGCAGATCGGATGATTACGGTCCTTGCGGTAAATCCGGCATGTACAGGATTCATTGTCCTG
CTCAAAGTCCATGCCATCAAACTGCTGGTTTTCATTGATGATGCGGGACCAGCCATCAACGCCCACCACC
GGAACGATGCCATTCTGCTTATCAGGAAAGGCGTAAATTTCTTTCGTCCACGGATTAAGGCCGTACTGGT
TGGCAACGATCAGTAATGCGATGAACTGCGCATCGCTGGCATCACCTTTAAATGCCGTCTGGCGAAGAGT
GGTGATCAGTTCCTGTGGGTCGACAGAATCCATGCCGACACGTTCAGCCAGCTTCCCAGCCAGCGTTGCG
AGTGCAGTACTCATTTTTTATAACCTCCTTAGAGCTCGAATTCCCAAAAAAACGGGTATGGAGAAACAGT
AGAGAGTTGCGATAAAAAGCGTCAGGTAGGATCCGCTAATCTTATGGATAAAAATGCTATGGCATAGCAA
AGTGTGACGCCGTGCAAATAATCAATGTGGACTTTTCTGCCGTGATTATAGACACTTTTGTTACGCGTTT
TTGTCATGGCTTTGGTCCCGCTTTGTTACAGAATGCTTTTAATAAGCGGGGTTACCGGTTTGGTTAGCGA
GAAGAGCCAGTAAAAGACGCAGTGACGGCAATGTCTGATGCAATATGGACAATTGGTTTCTTCTCTGAAT
GGCGGGAGTATGAAAAGTATGGCTGAAGCGCAAAATGATCCCCTGCTGCCGGGATACTCGTTTAATGCCC
ATCTGGTGGCGGGTTTAACGCCGATTGAGGCCAACGGTTATCTCGATTTTTTTATCGACCGACCGCTGGG
AATGAAAGGTTATATTCTCAATCTCACCATTCGCGGTCAGGGGGTGGTGAAAAATCAGGGACGAGAATTT
GTTTGCCGACCGGGTGATATTTTGCTGTTCCCGCCAGGAGAGATTCATCACTACGGTCGTCATCCGGAGG
CTCGCGAATGGTATCACCAGTGGGTTTACTTTCGTCCGCGCGCCTACTGGCATGAATGGCTTAACTGGCC
GTCAATATTTGCCAATACGGGGTTCTTTCGCCCGGATGAAGCGCACCAGCCGCATTTCAGCGACCTGTTT
GGGCAAATCATTAACGCCGGGCAAGGGGAAGGGCGCTATTCGGAGCTGCTGGCGATAAATCTGCTTGAGC
AATTGTTACTGCGGCGCATGGAAGCGATTAACGAGTCGCTCCATCCACCGATGGATAATCGGGTACGCGA
GGCTTGTCAGTACATCAGCGATCACCTGGCAGACAGCAATTTTGATATCGCCAGCGTCGCACAGCATGTT
TGCTTGTCGCCGTCGCGTCTGTCACATCTTTTCCGCCAGCAGTTAGGGATTAGCGTCTTAAGCTGGCGCG
AGGACCAACGTATCAGCCAGGCGAAGCTGCTTTTGAGCACCACCCGGATGCCTATCGCCACCGTCGGTCG
CAATGTTGGTTTTGACGATCAACTCTACTTCTCGCGGGTATTTAAAAAATGCACCGGGGCCAGCCCGAGC
GAGTTCCGTGCCGGTTGTGAAGAAAAAGTGAATGATGTAGCCGTCAAGTTGTCATAATAAATCGATGCAG
GTGGCACTTTTCGGGGAAATGTGCCGGATCCCCCTCAAGTCAAAAGCCTCCGGTCGGAGGTTTTTGACTT
TCTGCTATGGAGGTCAGGTATGATTTAAATGGTCAGTATTGAGCGATATCTAGAGAATTCGTCAACGAAT
TCAAGCTTAAGGTTGAAAAATAAAAACGGCGCTAAAAAGCGCCGTTTTTTTTGACGGTGGTATTAAGACC
CACTTTCACATTTAAGTTGTTTTTCTAATCCGCATATGATCAATTCAAGGCCGAATAAGAAGGCTGGCTC
TGCACCTTGGTGATCAAATAATTCGATAGCTTGTCGTAATAATGGCGGCATACTATCAGTAGTAGGTGTT
TCCCTTTCTTCTTTAGCGACTTGATGCTCTTGATCTTCCAATACGCAACCTAAAGTAAAATGCCCCACAG
CGCTGAGTGCATATAATGCATTCTCTAGTGAAAAACCTTGTTGGCATAAAAAGGCTAATTGATTTTCGAG
AGTTTCATACTGTTTTTCTGTAGGCCGTGTACCTAAATGTACTTTTGCTCCATCGCGATGACTTAGTAAA
GCACATCTAAAACTTTTAGCGTTATTACGTAAAAAATCTTGCCAGCTTTCCCCTTCTAAAGGGCAAAAGT
GAGTATGGTGCCTATCTAACATCTCAATGGCTAAGGCGTCGAGCAAAGCCCGCTTATTTTTTACATGCCA
ATACAATGTAGGCTGCTCTACACCTAGCTTCTGGGCGAGTTTACGGGTTGTTAAACCTTCGATTCCGACC
TCATTAAGCAGCTCTAATGCGCTGTTAATCACTTTACTTTTATCTAATCTAGACATATTCACCACCCTGA
ATTGACTCTCTTCCGGGCGCTATCATGCCATACCGCGAAAGGTTTTGCGCCATTCGATGGTGTCCTCGAG
TTGGTAACGAATCAGACAATTGACGGCTTGACGGAGTAGCATAGCTCGAGTCCCTATCAGTGATAGAGAT
TGACATCCCTATCAGTGATAGAGATACTGAGCACGAGCGCACGAGGGAGCTTCCGTTTTAGAGCTAGAAA
TAGCAAGTTAAAATAAGGCTAGTCCGTTATCAACTTGAAAAAGTGGCACCGAGTCGGTGCTTTTTTTGAA
GCTTGGGCCCGAACAAAAACTCATCTCAGAAGAGGATCTGAATAGCGCCGTCGACCATCATCATCATCAT
CATTGAGTTTAAACGGTCTCCAGCTTGGCTGTTTTGGCGGATGAGAGAAGATTTTCAGCCTGATACAGAT
TAAATCAGAACGCAGAAGCGGTCTGATAAAACAGAATTTGCCTGGCGGCAGTAGCGCGGTGG
Features (pLannotate 1.2.2; 25 found; start..end, strand, type, name):
     97..143     +  terminator     rrnB T1 terminator: transcription terminator T1 from the E. coli rrnB gene
    193..214     +  misc_feature   BioBrick prefix: BioBrick prefix for parts that do not start with "ATG"
    221..239     +  promoter       J23119(SpeI) promoter (fragment): bacterial promoter (Registry of Standard Biological Parts BBa J23119) modified to end with an SpeI site
    251..270     +  promoter       PLtetO-1 promoter (fragment): modified phage lambda PL promoter with tet operator sites (Lutz and Bujard, 1997)
    285..4388    +  CDS            cas9: CAS9_STRP1 - Also known as csn1 From Streptococcus pyogenes serotype M1.
   4482..4598    -  CDS            CmR (fragment): chloramphenicol acetyltransferase; cat; confers resistance to chloramphenicol
   4636..4664    +  promoter       Pc promoter: intI1 (promoter lies within the coding sequence); class 1 integron promoter
   4853..5386    +  CDS            GmR: gentamycin acetyltransferase; aacC1; confers resistance to gentamycin
   5710..5745    +  rep_origin     CloDF13 ori (fragment): Plasmids containing the CloDF13 (CDF) origin of replication can be propagated in E. coli cells that contain additional plasmids with compatible origins.
   5801..6269    +  rep_origin     oriV (fragment): incP origin of replication
   6294..6575    +  CDS            tnpA (fragment): TN5P_ECOLX - Also known as tnp. Experimental evidence at protein level: Swiss-Prot protein existence level 1. Mediates transposition of transposon Tn5 by a 'cut and paste' mechanism. First, the monomeric transposase binds the 19 bp inverted DNA repeats flanking the transposon. Then, dimerization of the DNA- bound transposase creates a synaptic DNA complex. After nicking of the first DNA strand, excision of the transposon proceeds through a series of intermediates. The transposase then mediates the insertion of the transposon at a new site by strand transfer. The activity of the wild- type tran
   6627..7775    +  CDS            trfA: trans-acting replication protein that binds to and activates oriV
   7875..9770    -  CDS            mutL: MUTL_PSEPK - Protein inferred from homology: Swiss-Prot protein existence level 3. This protein is involved in the repair of mismatches in DNA. It is required for dam-dependent methyl-directed DNA mismatch repair. May act as a 'molecular matchmaker', a protein that promotes the formation of a stable complex between two or more DNA-binding proteins in an ATP-dependent manner without itself being part of a final effector complex. From Pseudomonas putida (strain ATCC 47054 / DSM 6125 / NCIMB 11950 / KT2440).
   9799..10584   -  CDS            Beta: single-stranded DNA binding recombinase in the λ Red system; bet; mediates pairing of a single-stranded DNA with a complementary target
  10628..10912   -  promoter       araBAD promoter: araBAD; promoter of the L-arabinose operon of E. coli; the araC regulatory gene is transcribed in the opposite direction (Guzman et al., 1995)
  10939..11814   +  CDS            araC: ARAC_ECOLI - Experimental evidence at protein level: Swiss-Prot protein existence level 1. Transcription factor that regulates the expression of several genes involved in the transport and metabolism of L-arabinose (PubMed:4362626, PubMed:328165, PubMed:6251457, PubMed:2962192, PubMed:6319708, PubMed:2231717, PubMed:1447222). Functions both as a positive and a negative regulator (PubMed:328165, PubMed:6251457). In the presence of arabinose, activates the expression of the araBAD, araE, araFGH and araJ promoters (PubMed:4362626, PubMed:328165, PubMed:6251457, PubMed:2962192, PubMed:6319708, Pub
  11868..11899   -  terminator     tonB terminator: bidirectional E. coli tonB-P14 transcription terminator
  12033..12656   -  CDS            TetR: tetracycline repressor TetR; tetR from transposon Tn10; TetR binds to the tetracycline operator tetO to inhibit transcription. This inhibition can be relieved by adding tetracycline or doxycycline.
  12657..12734   -  promoter       lacI promoter: lacI
  12791..12809   +  protein_bind   tet operator: tetO; bacterial operator O2 for the tetR and tetA genes tetracycline repressor TetR
  12815..12834   +  promoter       H1-2O2 promoter (fragment): doxycycline-inducible variant of the human H1 RNA promoter (Henriksen et al., 2007)
  12845..12864   +  rep_origin     ori (fragment): high-copy-number ColE1/pMB1/pBR322/pUC origin of replication
  12865..12940   +  misc_RNA       gRNA scaffold: guide RNA scaffold for the Streptococcus pyogenes CRISPR/Cas9 system
  13006..13023   +  CDS            capTEV™ (fragment): composite tag for in vivo biotinylation, TEV protease cleavage, and 6xHis tagging
  13130..93      +  ncRNA          5S rRNA (across the origin): Accession: RF00001 - 5S ribosomal RNA
