[The description below was written by a language model from this plasmid's Addgene catalogue record and pLannotate feature annotations shown in this document.]
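Description:
pCas9-beta-mmr is a 13.2 kb, low-copy bacterial expression and CRISPR plasmid built on the pCas9 backbone. It is designed to introduce chromosomal point mutations, and the associated work concerns engineering of Pseudomonas putida. Replication relies on the broad-host-range IncP system: an oriV origin is annotated together with the trfA gene, whose product binds and activates oriV. This arrangement lets the plasmid be maintained both in E. coli cloning strains and in pseudomonads. Selection is by gentamicin, through the aacC1 acetyltransferase gene downstream of a class 1 integron Pc promoter. Short fragments annotated as chloramphenicol resistance, Tn5 transposase, CloDF13 and ColE1 origins, an H1 promoter variant and capTEV are most likely cloning remnants or chance sequence matches, not functional parts.

The payload combines three activities. Streptococcus pyogenes cas9 sits behind a region with partial matches to the J23119 and PLtetO-1 promoters. A TetR gene driven by the lacI promoter is also present, which suggests tetracycline-type regulation. A tet operator lies just upstream of an S. pyogenes guide RNA scaffold, so a guide cassette appears to be carried as well, though the record does not state a spacer or target.

On the opposite strand, the araBAD promoter, with its divergently transcribed araC regulator, drives lambda Beta followed by P. putida mutL carrying the E36K substitution. This allele was derived from a previously described recombineering plasmid. Beta anneals single-stranded oligonucleotides to the chromosome, and the mutL mutant is generally used to interfere with mismatch repair so that the introduced mismatches are retained. Cas9 cleavage can then counterselect unedited cells.
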