Addgene plasmid #169241: pCas9-beta-mmr
Purpose: Cas9, beta, and mutL mutant expression plasmid for introducing chromosomal point mutations
Depositing lab: Brian Pfleger. Depositing organization: University of Wisconsin, Madison. Publication: Stepwise genetic engineering of Pseudomonas putida enables robust heterologous production of prodigiosin and glidobactin A. Cook TB, Jacobson TB, Venkataraman MV, Hofstetter H, Amador-Noguez D, Thomas MG, Pfleger BF. Metab Eng. 2021 Jun 24;67:112-124. doi: 10.1016/j.ymben.2021.06.004. PubMed 34175462.
Backbone
  Vector backbone: pCas9
  Vector type: Bacterial Expression, CRISPR, Synthetic Biology
Growth in bacteria
  Bacterial resistance: Gentamicin, 10 μg/mL
  Growth temperature: 37°C
  Growth strain: DH5alpha
  Copy number: Low Copy
Gene/Insert 1
  Gene/Insert name: cas9
  Species: Streptococcus pyogenes
Gene/Insert 2
  Gene/Insert name: beta
  Species: Lambda bacteriophage
Gene/Insert 3
  Gene/Insert name: mutL-E36K
  Species: Pseudomonas putida
  Mutation: Changed glutamic acid 36 to lysine
Resource information
  A portion of this plasmid was derived from a plasmid made by: Received plasmid with mutL mutant, pSEVA2514-rec2-mutLE36KPP, from Victor de Lorenzo from the Systems and Synthetic Biology Program, Centro Nacional de Biotecnología (CNB-CSIC).
Terms and licenses: Academic/Nonprofit Terms; Industry Terms: Not Available to Industry
How to cite: pCas9-beta-mmr was a gift from Brian Pfleger (Addgene plasmid # 169241 ; http://n2t.net/addgene:169241 ; RRID:Addgene_169241)
